>Addgene plasmid #157234 | pD649-HAsp-KIR2DL3-COMP5AP-AviTag-9xHis | depositor full sequence | sequence record 303577 | Full Sequence
TTTCAATATTATTGAAGCATTTATCAGGGTTATTGTCTCATGAGCGGATACATATTTGAATGTATTTAGA
AAAATAAACAAATAGGGGTCAGTGTTACAACCAATTAACCAATTCTGAACATTATCGCGAGCCCATTTAT
ACCTGAATATGGCTCATAACACCCCTTGCTCATGACCAAAATCCCTTAACGTGAGTTACGCGCGCGTCGT
TCCACTGAGCGTCAGACCCCGTAGAAAAGATCAAAGGATCTTCTTGAGATCCTTTTTTTCTGCGCGTAAT
CTGCTGCTTGCAAACAAAAAAACCACCGCTACCAGCGGTGGTTTGTTTGCCGGATCAAGAGCTACCAACT
CTTTTTCCGAAGGTAACTGGCTTCAGCAGAGCGCAGATACCAAATACTGTTCTTCTAGTGTAGCCGTAGT
TAGCCCACCACTTCAAGAACTCTGTAGCACCGCCTACATACCTCGCTCTGCTAATCCTGTTACCAGTGGC
TGCTGCCAGTGGCGATAAGTCGTGTCTTACCGGGTTGGACTCAAGACGATAGTTACCGGATAAGGCGCAG
CGGTCGGGCTGAACGGGGGGTTCGTGCACACAGCCCAGCTTGGAGCGAACGACCTACACCGAACTGAGAT
ACCTACAGCGTGAGCTATGAGAAAGCGCCACGCTTCCCGAAGGGAGAAAGGCGGACAGGTATCCGGTAAG
CGGCAGGGTCGGAACAGGAGAGCGCACGAGGGAGCTTCCAGGGGGAAACGCCTGGTATCTTTATAGTCCT
GTCGGGTTTCGCCACCTCTGACTTGAGCGTCGATTTTTGTGATGCTCGTCAGGGGGGCGGAGCCTATGGA
AAAACGCCAGCAACGCGGCCTTTTTACGGTTCCTGGCCTTTTGCTGGCCTTTTGCTCACATGTTCTTTCC
TGCGTTATCCCCTGATTCTGTGGATAACCGTATTACCGCCTTTGAGTGAGCTGATACCGCTCGCCGCAGC
CGAACGACCGAGCGCAGCGAGTCAGTGAGCGAGGAAGCGGAAGGCGAGAGTAGGGAACTGCCAGGCATCA
AACTAAGCAGAAGGCCCCTGACGGATGGCCTTTTTGCGTTTCTACAAACTCTTTCTGTGTTGTAAAACGA
CGGCCAGTCTTAAGCTCGGGCCCCCTGGGCGGTTCTGATAACGAGTAATCGTTAATCCGCAAATAACGTA
AAAACCCGCTTCGGCGGGTTTTTTTATGGGGGGAGTTTAGGGAAAGAGCATTTGTCAGAATATTTAAGGG
CGCCTGTCACTTTGCTTGATATATGAGAATTATTTAACCTTATAAATGAGAAAAAAGCAACGCACTTTAA
ATAAGATACGTTGCTTTTTCGATTGATGAACACCTATAATTAAACTATTCATCTATTATTTATGATTTTT
TGTATATACAATATTTCTAGTTTGTTAAAGAGAATTAAGAAAATAAATCTCGAAAATAATAAAGGGAAAA
TCAGTTTTTGATATCAAAATTATACATGTCAACGATAATACAAAATATAATACAAACTATAAGATGTTAT
CAGTATTTATTATCATTTAGAATAAATTTTGTGTCGCCCTTAATTGTGAGCGGATAACAATTACGAGCTT
CATGCACAGTGGCGTTGACTCAATATTGGCCATTAGCCATATTATTCATTGGTTATATAGCATAAATCAA
TATTGGCTATTGGCCATTGCATACGTTGTATCTATATCATAATATGTACATTTATATTGGCTCATGTCCA
ATATGACCGCCATGTTGGCATTGATTATTGACTAGTTATTAATAGTAATCAATTACGGGGTCATTAGTTC
ATAGCCCATATATGGAGTTCCGCGTTACATAACTTACGGTAAATGGCCCGCCTGGCTGACCGCCCAACGA
CCCCCGCCCATTGACGTCAATAATGACGTATGTTCCCATAGTAACGCCAATAGGGACTTTCCATTGACGT
CAATGGGTGGAGTATTTACGGTAAACTGCCCACTTGGCAGTACATCAAGTGTATCATATGCCAAGTACGC
CCCCTATTGACGTCAATGACGGTAAATGGCCCGCCTGGCATTATGCCCAGTACATGACCTTATGGGACTT
TCCTACTTGGCAGTACATCTACGTATTAGTCATCGCTATTACCATGGTGATGCGGTTTTGGCAGTACATC
AATGGGCGTGGATAGCGGTTTGACTCACGGGGATTTCCAAGTCTCCACCCCATTGACGTCAATGGGAGTT
TGTTTTGGCACCAAAATCAACGGGACTTTCCAAAATGTCGTAACAACTCCGCCCCATTGACGCAAATGGG
CGGTAGGCGTGTACGGTGGGAGGTCTATATAAGCAGAGCTCGTTTAGTGAACCGTCAGATCGCCTGGAGA
CGCCATCCACGCTGTTTTGACCTCCATAGAAGACACCGGGACCGATCCAGCCTCCGCGGCCGGGAACGGT
GCATTGGAACGCGGATTCCCCGTGCCAAGAGTGACGTAAGTACCGCCTATAGAGTCTATAGGCCCACCCC
CTTGGCTTCGTTAGAACGCGGCTACAATTAATACATAACCTTATGTATCATACACATACGATTTAGGTGA
CACTATAGAATAACATCCACTTTGCCTTTCTCTCCACAGGTGTCCACTCCCAGGTCCAACTGCACCTCGG
TTCTATCGAAAACGCGCCTGCTAGCGCCACCATGAAGACCATCATTGCCCTGAGCTACATCTTCTGCCTG
GTGTTCGCTGCGGCCGCCCATGAAGGCGTGCACAGAAAACCTTCTCTGCTGGCCCATCCTGGACCTCTGG
TCAAGAGCGAAGAGACAGTGATCCTGCAGTGTTGGAGCGACGTGCGGTTCCAGCACTTTCTGCTGCACAG
AGAGGGCAAGTTCAAGGACACACTGCACCTGATCGGAGAGCACCACGATGGCGTGTCCAAGGCCAATTTC
AGCATCGGCCCCATGATGCAGGATCTGGCCGGCACATACAGATGCTACGGCTCTGTGACACACAGCCCCT
ATCAGCTGTCTGCCCCTAGCGATCCCCTGGATATCGTGATCACCGGCCTGTACGAGAAGCCTAGCCTGTC
TGCTCAGCCTGGACCTACAGTTCTGGCTGGCGAAAGCGTGACCCTGAGCTGTAGCAGCAGATCCAGCTAC
GACATGTACCACCTGTCCAGAGAAGGCGAGGCCCACGAGAGAAGATTCAGCGCCGGACCTAAAGTGAACG
GCACCTTCCAGGCCGATTTTCCACTGGGACCTGCCACACACGGCGGCACCTATAGATGCTTTGGCAGCTT
CAGAGACAGCCCTTACGAGTGGTCCAACAGCAGCGATCCTCTGCTGGTGTCTGTGACCGGCAATCCCAGC
AATAGCTGGCCTTCTCCAACCGAGCCAAGCAGCGAGACAGGCAACCCCAGACATCTGCATGGCGCGCCGG
AAGATCAAGTTGATCCAAGATTGATTGATGGCAAGGGCGGATCTCTGGAGGTGCTGTTCCAGGGACCAGG
CGGAAGCGGCAATCCCGGCGGCGATCTGGCCCCCCAGATGCTGCGCGAGCTGCAGGAGACCAATGCCGCC
CTGCAGGACGTGCGCGAGCTGCTGCGCCACCGCGTGAAGGAGATCACCTTCCTGAAGAACACCGTGATGG
AGTGCGACGCCTGCGGTATGCAGCCCTCTAGAGGCTCCGGCTCCATCATCCCAGTTGAGGAGGAGAACCC
GGACTTCTGGAACCGCGAGGCAGCCGAGGCCCTGGGTGCCGCCAAGAAGCTGCAGCCTGCACAGACAGCC
GCCAAGAACCTCATCATCTTCCTGGGCGATGGGATGGGGGTGTCTACGGTGACAGCTGCCAGGATCCTAA
AAGGGCAGAAGAAGGACAAACTGGGGCCTGAGATACCCCTGGCCATGGACCGCTTCCCATATGTGGCTCT
GTCCAAGACATACAATGTAGACAAACATGTGCCAGACAGTGGAGCCACAGCCACGGCCTACCTGTGCGGG
GTCAAGGGCAACTTCCAGACCATTGGCTTGAGTGCAGCCGCCCGCTTTAACCAGTGCAACACGACACGCG
GCAACGAGGTCATCTCCGTGATGAATCGGGCCAAGAAAGCAGGGAAGTCAGTGGGAGTGGTAACCACCAC
ACGAGTGCAGCACGCCTCGCCAGCCGGCACCTACGCCCACACGGTGAACCGCAACTGGTACTCGGACGCC
GACGTGCCTGCCTCGGCCCGCCAGGAGGGGTGCCAGGACATCGCTACGCAGCTCATCTCCAACATGGACA
TTGACGTGATCCTAGGTGGAGGCCGAAAGTACATGTTTCGCATGGGAACCCCAGACCCTGAGTACCCAGA
TGACTACAGCCAAGGTGGGACCAGGCTGGACGGGAAGAATCTGGTGCAGGAATGGCTGGCGAAGCGCCAG
GGTGCCCGGTATGTGTGGAACCGCACTGAGCTCATGCAGGCTTCCCTGGACCCGTCTGTGACCCATCTCA
TGGGTCTCTTTGAGCCTGGAGACATGAAATACGAGATCCACCGAGACTCCACACTGGACCCCTCCCTGAT
GGAGATGACAGAGGCTGCCCTGCGCCTGCTGAGCAGGAACCCCCGCGGCTTCTTCCTCTTCGTGGAGGGT
GGTCGCATCGACCATGGTCATCATGAAAGCAGGGCTTACCGGGCACTGACTGAGACGATCATGTTCGACG
ACGCCATTGAGAGGGCGGGCCAGCTCACCAGCGAGGAGGACACGCTGAGCCTCGTCACTGCCGACCACTC
CCACGTCTTCTCCTTCGGAGGCTACCCCCTGCGAGGGAGCTCCATCTTCGGGCTGGCCCCTGGCAAGGCC
CGGGACAGGAAGGCCTACACGGTCCTCCTATACGGAAACGGTCCAGGCTATGTGCTCAAGGACGGCGCCC
GGCCGGATGTTACCGAGAGCGAGAGCGGGAGCCCCGAGTATCGGCAGCAGTCAGCAGTGCCCCTGGACGA
AGAGACCCACGCAGGCGAGGACGTGGCGGTGTTCGCGCGCGGCCCGCAGGCGCACCTGGTTCACGGCGTG
CAGGAGCAGACCTTCATAGCGCACGTCATGGCCTTCGCCGCCTGCCTGGAGCCCTACACCGCCTGCGACC
TGGCGCCCCCCGCCGGCACCACCGACGCCGCGCACCCGGGTGGCGGAGGACTGAACGACATCTTCGAGGC
TCAGAAAATCGAATGGCACGAACATCACCATCACCATCACCATCACCATTAAGGCCGGCCTGTAGTCACT
GGCACAACGCGTTACCCGGTAAGCCAATCGGGTATACACGGTCGTCATACTGCAGACAGGGTTCTTCTAC
TTTGCAAGATAGTCTTGAGTAGTAAAATAAATAGATAGAGAAAATCAGCCTCGACTGTGCCTTCTAGTTG
CCAGCCATCTGTTGTTTGCCCCTCCCCCGTGCCTTCCTTGACCCTGGAAGGTGCCACTCCCACTGTCCTT
TCCTAATAAAATGAGGAAATTGCATCACAACACTCAACCCTATCTCGGTCTATTCTTTTGATTTATAAGG
GATTTTGCCGATTTCGGCCTATTGGTTAAAAAATGAGCTGATTTAACAAAAATTTAACGCGAATTAATTC
TGTGGAATGTGTGTCAGTTAGGGTGTGGAAAGTCCCCAGGCTCCCCAGCAGGCAGAAGTATGCAAAGCAT
GCATCTCAATTAGTCAGCAACCAGGTGTGGAAAGTCCCCAGGCTCCCCAGCAGGCAGAAGTATGCAAAGC
ATGCATCTCAATTAGTCAGCAACCATAGTCCCGCCCCTAACTCCGCCCATCCCGCCCCTAACTCCGCCCA
GTTCCGCCCATTCTCCGCCCCATGGCTGACTAATTTTTTTTATTTATGCAGAGGCCGAGGCCGCCTCTGC
CTCTGAGCTATTCCAGAAGTAGTGAGGAGGCTTTTTTGGAGGCCTAGGCTTTTGCAAAAAGCTCCCGGGA
GCTTGTATATCCATTTTCGGATCTGATCAGCACGTGTTGACAATTAATCATCGGCATAGTATATCGGCAT
AGTATAATACGACAAGGTGAGGAACTAAACCATGACCGAGTACAAGCCCACGGTGCGCCTCGCCACCCGC
GACGACGTCCCCAGGGCCGTACGCACCCTCGCCGCCGCGTTCGCCGACTACCCCGCCACGCGCCACACCG
TCGATCCGGACCGCCACATCGAGCGGGTCACCGAGCTGCAAGAACTCTTCCTCACGCGCGTCGGGCTCGA
CATCGGCAAGGTGTGGGTCGCGGACGACGGCGCCGCGGTGGCGGTCTGGACCACGCCGGAGAGCGTCGAA
GCGGGGGCGGTGTTCGCCGAGATCGGCCCGCGCATGGCCGAGTTGAGCGGTTCCCGGCTGGCCGCGCAGC
AACAGATGGAAGGCCTCCTGGCGCCGCACCGGCCCAAGGAGCCCGCGTGGTTCCTGGCCACCGTCGGCGT
CTCGCCCGACCACCAGGGCAAGGGTCTGGGCAGCGCCGTCGTGCTCCCCGGAGTGGAGGCGGCCGAGCGC
GCCGGGGTGCCCGCCTTCCTGGAGACATCCGCGCCCCGCAACCTCCCCTTCTACGAGCGGCTCGGCTTCA
CCGTCACCGCCGACGTCGAGGTGCCCGAAGGACCGCGCACCTGGTGCATGACCCGCAAGCCCGGTGCCTG
ACACGTGCTACGAGATTTCGATTCCACCGCCGCCTTCTATGAAAGGTTGGGCTTCGGAATCGTTTTCCGG
GACGCCGGCTGGATGATCCTCCAGCGCGGGGATCTCATGCTGGAGTTCTTCGCCCACCCCAACTTGTTTA
TTGCAGCTTATAATGGTTACAAATAAAGCAATAGCATCACAAATTTCACAAATAAAGCATTTTTTTCACT
GCATTCTAGTTGTGGTTTGTCCAAACTCATCAATGTATCTTATCATGTCTGTATACCGTCGACCTCTAGC
TAGAGCTTGGCGTAATCATGGTCATTACCAATGCTTAATCAGTGAGGCACCTATCTCAGCGATCTGTCTA
TTTCGTTCATCCATAGTTGCCTGACTCCCCGTCGTGTAGATAACTACGATACGGGAGGGCTTACCATCTG
GCCCCAGCGCTGCGATGATACCGCGAGAACCACGCTCACCGGCTCCGGATTTATCAGCAATAAACCAGCC
AGCCGGAAGGGCCGAGCGCAGAAGTGGTCCTGCAACTTTATCCGCCTCCATCCAGTCTATTAATTGTTGC
CGGGAAGCTAGAGTAAGTAGTTCGCCAGTTAATAGTTTGCGCAACGTTGTTGCCATCGCTACAGGCATCG
TGGTGTCACGCTCGTCGTTTGGTATGGCTTCATTCAGCTCCGGTTCCCAACGATCAAGGCGAGTTACATG
ATCCCCCATGTTGTGCAAAAAAGCGGTTAGCTCCTTCGGTCCTCCGATCGTTGTCAGAAGTAAGTTGGCC
GCAGTGTTATCACTCATGGTTATGGCAGCACTGCATAATTCTCTTACTGTCATGCCATCCGTAAGATGCT
TTTCTGTGACTGGTGAGTACTCAACCAAGTCATTCTGAGAATAGTGTATGCGGCGACCGAGTTGCTCTTG
CCCGGCGTCAATACGGGATAATACCGCGCCACATAGCAGAACTTTAAAAGTGCTCATCATTGGAAAACGT
TCTTCGGGGCGAAAACTCTCAAGGATCTTACCGCTGTTGAGATCCAGTTCGATGTAACCCACTCGTGCAC
CCAACTGATCTTCAGCATCTTTTACTTTCACCAGCGTTTCTGGGTGAGCAAAAACAGGAAGGCAAAATGC
CGCAAAAAAGGGAATAAGGGCGACACGGAAATGTTGAATACTCATATTCTTCCTT
Features (pLannotate 1.2.2; 24 found; start..end, strand, type, name):
    119..143     -  CDS            KanR (fragment): aminoglycoside phosphotransferase; aph(3')-Ia; confers resistance to kanamycin
    254..842     +  rep_origin     ori: high-copy-number ColE1/pMB1/pBR322/pUC origin of replication
   1067..1084    +  terminator     rrnB T2 terminator (fragment): transcription terminator T2 from the E. coli rrnB gene
   1109..1128    -  CDS            lacZα (fragment): LacZα fragment of β-galactosidase; lacZ fragment
   1584..1600    +  protein_bind   lac operator: The lac repressor binds to the lac operator to inhibit transcription in E. coli. This inhibition can be relieved by adding lactose or isopropyl-β-D-thiogalactopyranoside (IPTG). lac repressor encoded by lacI
   1843..2146    +  enhancer       CMV enhancer: human cytomegalovirus immediate early enhancer
   2147..2350    +  promoter       CMV promoter: human cytomegalovirus (CMV) immediate early promoter
   2486..2529    +  intron         CMV intron (fragment): modified intron A from human cytomegalovirus
   2581..2599    +  promoter       SP6 promoter: promoter for bacteriophage SP6 RNA polymerase
   2603..2640    +  CDS            IgH signal sequence (fragment): signal sequence from the mouse immunoglobulin heavy chain variable region
   2722..3420    +  CDS            KIR2DS2 (fragment): KI2S2_HUMAN - Also known as CD158J, NKAT5. Experimental evidence at protein level: Swiss-Prot protein existence level 1. Receptor on natural killer (NK) cells for HLA-C alleles. Does not inhibit the activity of NK cells. From Homo sapiens (Human).
   3517..3696    +  CDS            Comp (fragment): COMP_RAT - Experimental evidence at protein level: Swiss-Prot protein existence level 1. May play a role in the structural integrity of cartilage via its interaction with other extracellular matrix proteins such as the collagens and fibronectin. Can mediate the interaction of chondrocytes with the cartilage extracellular matrix through interaction with cell surface integrin receptors. Could play a role in the pathogenesis of osteoarthritis. Potent suppressor of apoptosis in both primary chondrocytes and transformed cells. Suppresses apoptosis by blocking the activation of caspase-3 and by indu
   3684..5136    +  CDS            SEAP (fragment): secreted alkaline phosphatase from human placenta The natural enzyme has a C-terminal transmembrane sequence that is replaced by a GPI anchor.
   5161..5202    +  CDS            AviTag™ (fragment): peptide tag that allows for enzymatic biotinylation
   5206..5229    +  CDS            8xHis: 8xHis affinity tag
   5375..5486    +  polyA_signal   bGH poly(A) signal: bovine growth hormone polyadenylation signal
   5487..5595    +  rep_origin     f1 ori (fragment): f1 bacteriophage origin of replication; arrow indicates direction of (+) strand synthesis
   5609..5938    +  promoter       SV40 promoter: SV40 enhancer and early promoter
   5986..6033    +  promoter       EM7 promoter: synthetic bacterial promoter&nbsp
   6052..6651    +  CDS            PuroR (fragment): puromycin N-acetyltransferase; pac from Streptomyces; confers resistance to puromycin
   6661..6786    +  CDS            ble (fragment): BLE_KLEPN - Experimental evidence at protein level: Swiss-Prot protein existence level 1. Binding protein with a strong affinity to the bleomycin family of antibiotics. Binds to CL990; an antimitotic-antibiotic compound. From Klebsiella pneumoniae.
   6781..6902    +  polyA_signal   SV40 poly(A) signal: SV40 polyadenylation signal
   6955..7815    -  CDS            AmpR: β-lactamase; bla; confers resistance to ampicillin, carbenicillin, and related antibiotics
   7818..89      -  promoter       AmpR promoter (fragment) (across the origin): bla
