[The description below was written by a language model from this plasmid's Addgene catalogue record and pLannotate feature annotations shown in this document.]
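Description:
pD649-HAsp-KIR2DL3-COMP5AP-AviTag-9xHis is a mammalian expression plasmid built on the pD649 backbone for secreted production of the extracellular domain of human KIR2DL3, a natural killer cell immunoglobulin-like receptor. It is propagated in E. coli as a high-copy plasmid through a ColE1/pUC-type origin and selected with ampicillin via a complete β-lactamase gene. The annotated sequence (7,825 nt) also carries an SV40 early/EM7 promoter unit driving a puromycin N-acetyltransferase gene followed by an SV40 polyadenylation signal, which could support selection in mammalian cells, although the record does not describe that use. Short fragments annotated as KanR, lacZα, ble and f1 ori appear to be backbone remnants. The depositor notes that some plasmids in this collection may carry an IS4-like transposase upstream of the CMV promoter; none is annotated here.

Expression is driven by the CMV enhancer and promoter with a portion of CMV intron A, followed by an SP6 promoter that also serves as a sequencing primer site. The open reading frame begins with a secretion signal (named HAsp in the construct; the annotation tool matches part of it to an immunoglobulin heavy chain leader). It continues with the KIR2DL3 ectodomain cloned between retained NotI and AscI sites. The tool labels this segment KIR2DS2, probably reflecting the close sequence similarity among KIR family members. Downstream on the backbone are a coiled-coil region of rat cartilage oligomeric matrix protein, which pentamerizes the fusion, then human placental alkaline phosphatase as an enzymatic reporter, an AviTag for site-specific biotinylation, and a polyhistidine tag for purification, ending at a bGH polyadenylation signal. Such multimeric, high-avidity AP fusions were made for a screen of interactions among human IgSF cell-surface proteins.
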