Addgene plasmid #157234: pD649-HAsp-KIR2DL3-COMP5AP-AviTag-9xHis
Purpose: Mammalian expression of cell-surface protein extracellular domain fused to COMP5AP-AviTag-9xHis. Protein is secreted from cells.
Depositing lab: Chris Garcia. Depositing organization: Stanford University. Publication: A Human IgSF Cell-Surface Interactome Reveals a Complex Network of Protein-Protein Interactions. Wojtowicz WM, Vielmetter J, Fernandes RA, Siepe DH, Eastman CL, Chisholm GB, Cox S, Klock H, Anderson PW, Rue SM, Miller JJ, Glaser SM, Bragstad ML, Vance J, Lam AW, Lesley SA, Zinn K, Garcia KC. Cell. 2020 Aug 20;182(4):1027-1043.e17. doi: 10.1016/j.cell.2020.07.025. PubMed 32822567.
Backbone
  Vector backbone: pD649
  Backbone size w/o insert (bp): 7153
  Vector type: Mammalian Expression
Growth in bacteria
  Bacterial resistance: Ampicillin, 100 μg/mL
  Growth temperature: 37°C
  Growth strain: DH5alpha
  Copy number: High Copy
Gene/Insert
  Gene/Insert name: KIR2DL3 (alt name: KI2L3)
  Species: H. sapiens (human)
  Insert size (bp): 672
  Entrez Gene: KIR2DL3 (a.k.a. CD158B2, CD158b, GL183, KIR-023GB, KIR-K7b, KIR-K7c, KIR2DL, KIR2DS5, KIRCL23, NKAT, NKAT2, NKAT2A, NKAT2B, p58)
  Promoter: CMV/SP6
  Tag / fusion protein: COMP5AP-AviTag-9xHis (C terminal on backbone)
  Cloning method: Restriction Enzyme; 5′ cloning site GCGGCCGC (not destroyed); 3′ cloning site GGCGCGCC (not destroyed)
  Sequencing primers: 5′ ATTTAGGTGACACTATAG; 3′ CGTCGCACTCCATCACGGTG
Resource information
  A portion of this plasmid was derived from a plasmid made by: synthesis by ThermoFisher
Terms and licenses: Academic/Nonprofit Terms; Industry Terms: Not Available to Industry
Depositor comments: Some plasmids in this collection may have an IS4-like element ISVsa5 family transposase upstream of the CMV promoter.
How to cite: pD649-HAsp-KIR2DL3-COMP5AP-AviTag-9xHis was a gift from Chris Garcia (Addgene plasmid # 157234 ; http://n2t.net/addgene:157234 ; RRID:Addgene_157234)
