>Addgene plasmid #157234 | pD649-HAsp-KIR2DL3-COMP5AP-AviTag-9xHis | depositor partial sequence | sequence record 303578 | insert (extracellular domain)
CATGAAGGCGTGCACAGAAAACCTTCTCTGCTGGCCCATCCTGGACCTCTGGTCAAGAGCGAAGAGACAG
TGATCCTGCAGTGTTGGAGCGACGTGCGGTTCCAGCACTTTCTGCTGCACAGAGAGGGCAAGTTCAAGGA
CACACTGCACCTGATCGGAGAGCACCACGATGGCGTGTCCAAGGCCAATTTCAGCATCGGCCCCATGATG
CAGGATCTGGCCGGCACATACAGATGCTACGGCTCTGTGACACACAGCCCCTATCAGCTGTCTGCCCCTA
GCGATCCCCTGGATATCGTGATCACCGGCCTGTACGAGAAGCCTAGCCTGTCTGCTCAGCCTGGACCTAC
AGTTCTGGCTGGCGAAAGCGTGACCCTGAGCTGTAGCAGCAGATCCAGCTACGACATGTACCACCTGTCC
AGAGAAGGCGAGGCCCACGAGAGAAGATTCAGCGCCGGACCTAAAGTGAACGGCACCTTCCAGGCCGATT
TTCCACTGGGACCTGCCACACACGGCGGCACCTATAGATGCTTTGGCAGCTTCAGAGACAGCCCTTACGA
GTGGTCCAACAGCAGCGATCCTCTGCTGGTGTCTGTGACCGGCAATCCCAGCAATAGCTGGCCTTCTCCA
ACCGAGCCAAGCAGCGAGACAGGCAACCCCAGACATCTGCAT
